>Addgene plasmid #146104 | pRSFDuetG-HsRCK_296-472-HsPatL1_1-59 (MCSII)_D | depositor full sequence | sequence record 288549 | Full Sequence
GGGGAATTGTGAGCGGATAACAATTCCCCTGTAGAAATAATTTTGTTTAACTTTAATAAGGAGATATACC
ATGGGCAGCAGCCATCACCATCATCACCACAGCGCGGGTCTGGAAGTTCTGTTCCAGGGGCCCCAGGATC
CGAAGGGAGTAACCCAGTACTACGCATATGTAACTGAGCGCCAAAAAGTACACTGCCTCAACACACTTTT
CTCCAGGCTTCAGATAAACCAGTCGATCATTTTCTGTAACTCCTCTCAGCGAGTTGAATTGCTAGCCAAG
AAGATTTCTCAACTGGGTTATTCTTGCTTCTATATTCATGCTAAAATGAGGCAGGAACATCGAAATCGTG
TATTTCATGATTTCCGAAATGGCTTATGCCGCAATCTTGTTTGCACTGATCTGTTTACCCGAGGTATTGA
TATACAAGCTGTGAATGTGGTAATAAACTTTGATTTCCCAAAGCTGGCAGAGACCTATCTCCATCGTATT
GGAAGATCAGGTCGCTTTGGTCATCTTGGCTTAGCCATCAACTTGATCACATATGATGATCGCTTCAACC
TGAAAAGTATTGAGGAGCAGCTGGGAACAGAAATTAAACCTATTCCGAGCAACATTGATAAGAGCCTGTA
TGTGGCAGAATACCACAGCGAGCCTGTAGAAGATGAGAAACCTTAAGCGGCCGCATAATGCTTAAGTCGA
ACAGAAAGTAATCGTATTGTACACGGCCGCATAATCGAAATTAATACGACTCACTATAGGGGAATTGTGA
GCGGATAACAATTCCCCATCTTAGTATATTAGTTAAGTATAAGAAGGAGATATACATAATATGTCCCCTA
TACTAGGTTATTGGAAAATTAAGGGCCTTGTGCAACCCACTCGACTTCTTTTGGAATATCTTGAAGAAAA
ATATGAAGAGCATTTGTATGAGCGCGATGAAGGTGATAAATGGCGAAACAAAAAGTTTGAATTGGGTTTG
GAGTTTCCCAATCTTCCTTATTATATTGATGGTGATGTTAAATTAACACAGTCTATGGCCATCATACGTT
ATATAGCTGACAAGCACAACATGTTGGGTGGTTGTCCAAAAGAGCGTGCAGAGATTTCAATGCTTGAAGG
AGCGGTTTTGGATATTAGATACGGTGTTTCGAGAATTGCATATAGTAAAGACTTTGAAACTCTCAAAGTT
GATTTTCTTAGCAAGCTACCTGAAATGCTGAAAATGTTCGAAGATCGTTTATGTCATAAAACATATTTAA
ATGGTGATCATGTAACCCATCCTGACTTCATGTTGTATGACGCTCTTGATGTTGTTTTATACATGGACCC
AATGTGCCTGGATGCGTTCCCAAAATTAGTTTGTTTTAAAAAACGTATTGAAGCTATCCCACAAATTGAT
AAGTACTTGAAATCCAGCAAGTATATAGCATGGCCTTTGCAGGGCTGGCAAGCCACGTTTGGTGGTGGCG
ACCATCCTCCAAAATCGGATCTGGAAGTTCTGTTCCAGGGGCCCCATATGGCAGATCTCAATTGGATGTT
CCGCTACGAGTCTTTGGAGGATTGTCCTCTGGATGAAGATGAAGATGCATTTCAGGGACTGGGAGAAGAA
GATGAAGAGATTGATCAATTCAATGATGATACATTTGGGTCAGGTGCAGTTGATGATGATTGGCAGGAAG
CACATGAGCGCCTGGCTGAATTGGAAGAAAAGTAGGGTACCCTCGAGTCTGGTAAAGAAACCGCTGCTGC
GAAATTTGAACGCCAGCACATGGACTCGTCTACTAGCGCAGCTTAATTAACCTAGGCTGCTGCCACCGCT
GAGCAATAACTAGCATAACCCCTTGGGGCCTCTAAACGGGTCTTGAGGGGTTTTTTGCTGAAACCTCAGG
CATTTGAGAAGCACACGGTCACACTGCTTCCGGTAGTCAATAAACCGGTAAACCAGCAATAGACATAAGC
GGCTATTTAACGACCCTGCCCTGAACCGACGACAAGCTGACGACCGGGTCTCCGCAAGTGGCACTTTTCG
GGGAAATGTGCGCGGAACCCCTATTTGTTTATTTTTCTAAATACATTCAAATATGTATCCGCTCATGAAT
TAATTCTTAGAAAAACTCATCGAGCATCAAATGAAACTGCAATTTATTCATATCAGGATTATCAATACCA
TATTTTTGAAAAAGCCGTTTCTGTAATGAAGGAGAAAACTCACCGAGGCAGTTCCATAGGATGGCAAGAT
CCTGGTATCGGTCTGCGATTCCGACTCGTCCAACATCAATACAACCTATTAATTTCCCCTCGTCAAAAAT
AAGGTTATCAAGTGAGAAATCACCATGAGTGACGACTGAATCCGGTGAGAATGGCAAAAGTTTATGCATT
TCTTTCCAGACTTGTTCAACAGGCCAGCCATTACGCTCGTCATCAAAATCACTCGCATCAACCAAACCGT
TATTCATTCGTGATTGCGCCTGAGCGAGACGAAATACGCGGTCGCTGTTAAAAGGACAATTACAAACAGG
AATCGAATGCAACCGGCGCAGGAACACTGCCAGCGCATCAACAATATTTTCACCTGAATCAGGATATTCT
TCTAATACCTGGAATGCTGTTTTCCCGGGGATCGCAGTGGTGAGTAACCATGCATCATCAGGAGTACGGA
TAAAATGCTTGATGGTCGGAAGAGGCATAAATTCCGTCAGCCAGTTTAGTCTGACCATCTCATCTGTAAC
ATCATTGGCAACGCTACCTTTGCCATGTTTCAGAAACAACTCTGGCGCATCGGGCTTCCCATACAATCGA
TAGATTGTCGCACCTGATTGCCCGACATTATCGCGAGCCCATTTATACCCATATAAATCAGCATCCATGT
TGGAATTTAATCGCGGCCTAGAGCAAGACGTTTCCCGTTGAATATGGCTCATACTCTTCCTTTTTCAATA
TTATTGAAGCATTTATCAGGGTTATTGTCTCATGAGCGGATACATATTTGAATGTATTTAGAAAAATAAA
CAAATAGGCATGCAGCGCTCTTCCGCTTCCTCGCTCACTGACTCGCTACGCTCGGTCGTTCGACTGCGGC
GAGCGGTGTCAGCTCACTCAAAAGCGGTAATACGGTTATCCACAGAATCAGGGGATAAAGCCGGAAAGAA
CATGTGAGCAAAAAGCAAAGCACCGGAAGAAGCCAACGCCGCAGGCGTTTTTCCATAGGCTCCGCCCCCC
TGACGAGCATCACAAAAATCGACGCTCAAGCCAGAGGTGGCGAAACCCGACAGGACTATAAAGATACCAG
GCGTTTCCCCCTGGAAGCTCCCTCGTGCGCTCTCCTGTTCCGACCCTGCCGCTTACCGGATACCTGTCCG
CCTTTCTCCCTTCGGGAAGCGTGGCGCTTTCTCATAGCTCACGCTGTTGGTATCTCAGTTCGGTGTAGGT
CGTTCGCTCCAAGCTGGGCTGTGTGCACGAACCCCCCGTTCAGCCCGACCGCTGCGCCTTATCCGGTAAC
TATCGTCTTGAGTCCAACCCGGTAAGACACGACTTATCGCCACTGGCAGCAGCCATTGGTAACTGATTTA
GAGGACTTTGTCTTGAAGTTATGCACCTGTTAAGGCTAAACTGAAAGAACAGATTTTGGTGAGTGCGGTC
CTCCAACCCACTTACCTTGGTTCAAAGAGTTGGTAGCTCAGCGAACCTTGAGAAAACCACCGTTGGTAGC
GGTGGTTTTTCTTTATTTATGAGATGATGAATCAATCGGTCTATCAAGTCAACGAACAGCTATTCCGTTA
CTCTAGATTTCAGTGCAATTTATCTCTTCAAATGTAGCACCTGAAGTCAGCCCCATACGATATAAGTTGT
AATTCTCATGTTAGTCATGCCCCGCGCCCACCGGAAGGAGCTGACTGGGTTGAAGGCTCTCAAGGGCATC
GGTCGAGATCCCGGTGCCTAATGAGTGAGCTAACTTACATTAATTGCGTTGCGCTCACTGCCCGCTTTCC
AGTCGGGAAACCTGTCGTGCCAGCTGCATTAATGAATCGGCCAACGCGCGGGGAGAGGCGGTTTGCGTAT
TGGGCGCCAGGGTGGTTTTTCTTTTCACCAGTGAGACGGGCAACAGCTGATTGCCCTTCACCGCCTGGCC
CTGAGAGAGTTGCAGCAAGCGGTCCACGCTGGTTTGCCCCAGCAGGCGAAAATCCTGTTTGATGGTGGTT
AACGGCGGGATATAACATGAGCTGTCTTCGGTATCGTCGTATCCCACTACCGAGATGTCCGCACCAACGC
GCAGCCCGGACTCGGTAATGGCGCGCATTGCGCCCAGCGCCATCTGATCGTTGGCAACCAGCATCGCAGT
GGGAACGATGCCCTCATTCAGCATTTGCATGGTTTGTTGAAAACCGGACATGGCACTCCAGTCGCCTTCC
CGTTCCGCTATCGGCTGAATTTGATTGCGAGTGAGATATTTATGCCAGCCAGCCAGACGCAGACGCGCCG
AGACAGAACTTAATGGGCCCGCTAACAGCGCGATTTGCTGGTGACCCAATGCGACCAGATGCTCCACGCC
CAGTCGCGTACCGTCTTCATGGGAGAAAATAATACTGTTGATGGGTGTCTGGTCAGAGACATCAAGAAAT
AACGCCGGAACATTAGTGCAGGCAGCTTCCACAGCAATGGCATCCTGGTCATCCAGCGGATAGTTAATGA
TCAGCCCACTGACGCGTTGCGCGAGAAGATTGTGCACCGCCGCTTTACAGGCTTCGACGCCGCTTCGTTC
TACCATCGACACCACCACGCTGGCACCCAGTTGATCGGCGCGAGATTTAATCGCCGCGACAATTTGCGAC
GGCGCGTGCAGGGCCAGACTGGAGGTGGCAACGCCAATCAGCAACGACTGTTTGCCCGCCAGTTGTTGTG
CCACGCGGTTGGGAATGTAATTCAGCTCCGCCATCGCCGCTTCCACTTTTTCCCGCGTTTTCGCAGAAAC
GTGGCTGGCCTGGTTCACCACGCGGGAAACGGTCTGATAAGAGACACCGGCATACTCTGCGACATCGTAT
AACGTTACTGGTTTCACATTCACCACCCTGAATTGACTCTCTTCCGGGCGCTATCATGCCATACCGCGAA
AGGTTTTGCGCCATTCGATGGTGTCCGGGATCTCGACGCTCTCCCTTATGCGACTCCTGCATTAGGAAAT
TAATACGACTCACTATA
Features (pLannotate 1.2.2; 20 found; start..end, strand, type, name):
      3..27      +  protein_bind   lac operator: The lac repressor binds to the lac operator to inhibit transcription in E. coli. This inhibition can be relieved by adding lactose or isopropyl-β-D-thiogalactopyranoside (IPTG). lac repressor encoded by lacI
     42..64      +  RBS            RBS: efficient ribosome binding site from bacteriophage T7 gene 10 (Olins and Rangwala, 1989)
    143..673     +  CDS            DDX6 (fragment): DDX6_HUMAN - Also known as HLR2, RCK. Experimental evidence at protein level: Swiss-Prot protein existence level 1. Essential for the formation of P-bodies, cytosolic membrane- less ribonucleoprotein granules involved in RNA metabolism through the coordinated storage of mRNAs encoding regulatory functions (PubMed:25995375, PubMed:27342281, PubMed:31422817). Plays a role in P- bodies to coordinate the storage of translationally inactive mRNAs in the cytoplasm and prevent their degradation (PubMed:27342281). In the process of mRNA degradation, plays a role in mRNA decapping (PubMed:16364915). Bl
    742..760     +  promoter       T7 promoter: promoter for bacteriophage T7 RNA polymerase
    761..785     +  protein_bind   lac operator: The lac repressor binds to the lac operator to inhibit transcription in E. coli. This inhibition can be relieved by adding lactose or isopropyl-β-D-thiogalactopyranoside (IPTG). lac repressor encoded by lacI
    831..1484    +  CDS            GST26_SCHJA: Experimental evidence at protein level: Swiss-Prot protein existence level 1. GST isoenzymes appear to play a central role in the parasite detoxification system. Other functions are also suspected including a role in increasing the solubility of haematin in the parasite gut. From Schistosoma japonicum (Blood fluke).
   1536..1712    +  CDS            patl1 (fragment): PATL1_DANRE - Experimental evidence at protein level: Swiss-Prot protein existence level 1. RNA-binding protein involved in deadenylation-dependent decapping of mRNAs, leading to the degradation of mRNAs. Acts as a scaffold protein that connects deadenylation and decapping machinery. Required for cytoplasmic mRNA processing body (P-body) assembly. From Danio rerio (Zebrafish) (Brachydanio rerio).
   1734..1775    +  CDS            S-Tag (fragment): affinity and epitope tag derived from pancreatic ribonuclease A
   1805..1822    +  CDS            SET1 (fragment): solubility-enhancement tag derived from T7 phage gene 10B
   1830..1877    +  terminator     T7 terminator: transcription terminator for bacteriophage T7 RNA polymerase
   2041..2098    +  promoter       AmpR promoter (fragment): bla
   2107..2922    -  CDS            KanR: aminoglycoside phosphotransferase; aph(3')-Ia; confers resistance to kanamycin in bacteria or G418 (Geneticin®) in eukaryotes
   2923..3014    -  promoter       AmpR promoter: bla
   3030..3779    -  rep_origin     RSF ori: Plasmids containing the RSF 1030 origin of replication can be propagated in E. coli cells that contain additional plasmids with compatible origins.
   3862..3926    -  CDS            TcR (fragment): tetracycline efflux protein; tet; confers resistance to tetracycline
   3941..3962    -  protein_bind   CAP binding site: CAP binding activates transcription in the presence of cAMP. E. coli catabolite activator protein
   3975..5057    -  CDS            lacI: lac repressor; lacI; The lac repressor binds to the lac operator to inhibit transcription in E. coli. This inhibition can be relieved by adding lactose or isopropyl-β-D-thiogalactopyranoside (IPTG).
   5058..5135    -  promoter       lacI promoter: lacI
   5143..5178    -  CDS            TcR (fragment): tetracycline efflux protein; tet; confers resistance to tetracycline
   5181..2       +  promoter       T7 promoter (across the origin): promoter for bacteriophage T7 RNA polymerase
