[The description below was written by a language model from this plasmid's Addgene catalogue record and pLannotate feature annotations shown in this document.]
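Description:
pRSFDuetG-HsRCK_296-472-HsPatL1_1-59 (MCSII)_D is a 5,197 nt bacterial co-expression plasmid. The catalogue lists the backbone as unknown, but the name and the annotated features fit an RSFDuet-type vector with two separate T7 expression cassettes. It replicates from the RSF1030 origin, which is compatible with other common origins and so allows it to coexist with additional plasmids in E. coli. Selection is by kanamycin through an aph(3')-Ia marker, and the plasmid is recorded as low copy. A lacI gene with its own promoter supplies lac repressor, and each T7 promoter is followed by a lac operator. Expression therefore needs a host that provides T7 RNA polymerase and can be induced with IPTG.

The first cassette (T7 promoter spanning the sequence origin, lac operator, T7 gene 10 ribosome binding site) carries a fragment of human DDX6 (RCK/p54), which the name gives as residues 296–472. The second cassette, corresponding to MCSII, encodes Schistosoma japonicum glutathione S-transferase followed shortly downstream by a PatL1 fragment, which suggests an N-terminal GST fusion of PatL1 residues 1–59. The automated annotation matched this fragment to the zebrafish orthologue, whereas the catalogue gives the insert as human. A partial S-tag annotation and a T7 terminator follow the PatL1 segment, but the record does not show whether the S-tag is translated. The short tetracycline-resistance, AmpR promoter and SET1 fragments appear to be backbone remnants or chance matches.

The stated purpose is bacterial expression of the two fragments. Both proteins function in mRNA decapping and P-body assembly, and the layout suits co-production of the DDX6 fragment with GST-tagged PatL1, although the record does not name a specific downstream application. The depositor notes that the sequence may be theoretical or based on Sanger reads.
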