Addgene plasmid #146104: pRSFDuetG-HsRCK_296-472-HsPatL1_1-59 (MCSII)_D
Purpose: Bacterial Expression of HsRck_296-472-HsPatL1_1-59
Depositing lab: Elisa Izaurralde. Depositing organization: Max Planck Institute for Developmental Biology.
Backbone
  Vector backbone: Unknown
  Vector type: Bacterial Expression
Growth in bacteria
  Bacterial resistance: Kanamycin, 50 μg/mL
  Growth temperature: 37°C
  Growth strain: DH5alpha
  Copy number: Low Copy
Gene/Insert
  Gene/Insert name: HsRck_296-472-HsPatL1_1-59
  Species: H. sapiens (human)
  Entrez Gene: DDX6 (a.k.a. HLR2, IDDILF, P54, RCK, Rck/p54)
  Cloning method: Unknown
Terms and licenses: Academic/Nonprofit Terms; Industry Terms: Not Available to Industry
Depositor comments: ORF extracted from NCBI: NM_152716.2 Plasmids from this collection were made available to the research community and donated after the lab closed. Please note that the sequence provided by the depositing laboratory may be theoretical/predicted or based on Sanger sequencing results. There may be discrepancies between sequencing results obtained by Addgene and the depositor sequence. If an Addgene verified sequence is not available, please contact before placing your order to request that our lab fully sequence the plasmid.
How to cite: pRSFDuetG-HsRCK_296-472-HsPatL1_1-59 (MCSII)_D was a gift from Elisa Izaurralde (Addgene plasmid # 146104 ; http://n2t.net/addgene:146104 ; RRID:Addgene_146104)
